Addgene plasmid #108414: pmiRFP-Vimentin-17-C
Purpose: Vimentin fused to monomeric near-infrared fluorescent protein miRFP
Depositing lab: Edward Boyden. Depositing organization: Massachusetts Institute of Technology. Publication: A robotic multidimensional directed evolution approach applied to fluorescent voltage reporters. Piatkevich KD, Jung EE, Straub C, Linghu C, Park D, Suk HJ, Hochbaum DR, Goodwin D, Pnevmatikakis E, Pak N, Kawashima T, Yang CT, Rhoades JL, Shemesh O, Asano S, Yoon YG, Freifeld L, Saulnier JL, Riegler C, Engert F, Hughes T, Drobizhev M, Szabo B, Ahrens MB, Flavell SW, Sabatini BL, Boyden ES. Nat Chem Biol. 2018 Feb 26. pii: 10.1038/s41589-018-0004-9. doi: 10.1038/s41589-018-0004-9. PubMed 29483642.
Backbone
  Vector backbone: pN1
  Vector type: Mammalian Expression
  Selectable markers: Neomycin (select with G418)
Growth in bacteria
  Bacterial resistance: Kanamycin, 50 μg/mL
  Growth temperature: 37°C
  Growth strain: DH5alpha
  Copy number: High Copy
Gene/Insert
  Gene/Insert name: Vimentin
  Species: H. sapiens (human)
  Insert size (bp): 1389
  GenBank ID: NP_003371.2
  Entrez Gene: VIM
  Promoter: CMV
  Tag / fusion protein: miRFP (N terminal on insert)
  Cloning method: Ligation Independent Cloning
  Sequencing primers: 5′ CMV-Fw; 3′ SV40pA-Rv
Terms and licenses: Academic/Nonprofit Terms; Industry Terms: Not Available to Industry
How to cite: pmiRFP-Vimentin-17-C was a gift from Edward Boyden (Addgene plasmid # 108414 ; http://n2t.net/addgene:108414 ; RRID:Addgene_108414)
