[The description below was written by a language model from this plasmid's Addgene catalogue record and pLannotate feature annotations shown in this document.]
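Description:
pmiRFP-Vimentin-17-C is a 6,335-nt mammalian expression plasmid built on a pN1-type backbone, designed to label the vimentin intermediate filament network with the monomeric near-infrared fluorescent protein miRFP. It replicates in E. coli from a high-copy ColE1/pUC-type origin and also carries an f1 phage origin. A single NeoR/KanR (Tn5 aminoglycoside phosphotransferase) gene serves as the marker in both hosts. A bacterial bla-type promoter drives it for kanamycin selection in bacteria, and the adjacent SV40 enhancer/early promoter drives it in mammalian cells for G418 selection of stable transfectants, with the HSV TK polyadenylation signal terminating the cassette. The short ble, large T antigen and bGH poly(A) fragments in the annotation appear to be backbone remnants or partial sequence matches, not functional elements.

The payload is a single fusion open reading frame under the human CMV immediate-early enhancer and promoter, terminated by the SV40 poly(A) signal. The miRFP coding sequence lies upstream and human vimentin (VIM, about 1.4 kb) downstream, separated by a short gap of roughly 50 nt that presumably encodes a linker. This agrees with the catalogue entry, which places the miRFP tag at the N terminus of the insert. miRFP is a constitutively fluorescent bacteriophytochrome-derived protein from Rhodopseudomonas palustris that needs biliverdin as its chromophore. The record gives the purpose only as a vimentin–miRFP fusion. Such constructs are typically transfected into cultured mammalian cells to image cytoskeletal filaments in the near-infrared channel and to show that the fluorescent protein performs well as a fusion tag.
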