Features (pLannotate 1.2.2; 14 found; start..end, strand, type, name):
     61..364     +  enhancer       CMV enhancer: human cytomegalovirus immediate early enhancer
    365..568     +  promoter       CMV promoter: human cytomegalovirus (CMV) immediate early promoter
    612..1550    +  CDS            miRFP: miRFP is a basic (constitutively fluorescent) near ir fluorescent protein published in 2018, derived from Rhodopseudomonas palustris. It has low acid sensitivity. It requires the cofactor biliverdin for fluorescence.
   1599..2990    +  CDS            VIM: VIME_HUMAN - Experimental evidence at protein level: Swiss-Prot protein existence level 1. Involved with LARP6 in the stabilization of type I collagen mRNAs for CO1A1 and CO1A2. From Homo sapiens (Human).
   3016..3100    +  CDS            large T antigen (fragment): large T antigen from SV40 (simian virus 40)
   3123..3244    +  polyA_signal   SV40 poly(A) signal: SV40 polyadenylation signal
   3278..3706    -  rep_origin     f1 ori (sequence partly withheld): f1 bacteriophage origin of replication; arrow indicates direction of (+) strand synthesis
   3733..3837    +  promoter       AmpR promoter: bla
   3839..4196    +  promoter       SV40 promoter: SV40 enhancer and early promoter
   4231..5025    +  CDS            NeoR/KanR: aminoglycoside phosphotransferase from Tn5; aph(3')-II (or nptII); confers resistance to neomycin, kanamycin, and G418 (Geneticin®)
   5046..5198    +  CDS            ble (fragment): BLE_KLEPN - Experimental evidence at protein level: Swiss-Prot protein existence level 1. Binding protein with a strong affinity to the bleomycin family of antibiotics. Binds to CL990; an antimitotic-antibiotic compound. From Klebsiella pneumoniae.
   5257..5304    +  polyA_signal   HSV TK poly(A) signal: herpes simplex virus thymidine kinase polyadenylation signal (Cole and Stacy, 1985)
   5395..5411    -  polyA_signal   bGH poly(A) signal (fragment): bovine growth hormone polyadenylation signal
   5633..6221    +  rep_origin     ori: high-copy-number ColE1/pMB1/pBR322/pUC origin of replication
>Addgene plasmid #108414 | pmiRFP-Vimentin-17-C | addgene full sequence | sequence record 208016 | Addgene NGS Result
TAGTTATTAATAGTAATCAATTACGGGGTCATTAGTTCATAGCCCATATATGGAGTTCCGCGTTACATAA
CTTACGGTAAATGGCCCGCCTGGCTGACCGCCCAACGACCCCCGCCCATTGACGTCAATAATGACGTATG
TTCCCATAGTAACGCCAATAGGGACTTTCCATTGACGTCAATGGGTGGAGTATTTACGGTAAACTGCCCA
CTTGGCAGTACATCAAGTGTATCATATGCCAAGTACGCCCCCTATTGACGTCAATGACGGTAAATGGCCC
GCCTGGCATTATGCCCAGTACATGACCTTATGGGACTTTCCTACTTGGCAGTACATCTACGTATTAGTCA
TCGCTATTACCATGGTGATGCGGTTTTGGCAGTACATCAATGGGCGTGGATAGCGGTTTGACTCACGGGG
ATTTCCAAGTCTCCACCCCATTGACGTCAATGGGAGTTTGTTTTGGCACCAAAATCAACGGGACTTTCCA
AAATGTCGTAACAACTCCGCCCCATTGACGCAAATGGGCGGTAGGCGTGTACGGTGGGAGGTCTATATAA
GCAGAGCTGGTTTAGTGAACCGTCAGATCCGCTAGCGCTACCGGTGCCACCATGGTCGCAGGACACGCAA
GTGGAAGCCCCGACTTTGGAACCGCCGATCCGAGCGACTGTGAGAGAGAAGAAATCCATCTGGCCGGATC
CATCCAGCCACACGGAACACTGCTGGTGGTCTCCGAGCCTGACCATAGAATCATTCAGGCATCTGCCAAC
GCCGCTGAATTCCTGAATCTGGGAAGTGTGCTGGGAGTCCCCCTGGCTGAGATCGACGGGGATCTGCTGA
TCAAGATTCTGCCCCACCTGGACCCTACCGCAGAAGGAATGCCAGTGGCCGTCAGGTGCCGCATTGGAAA
CCCCTCCACAGAGTACGATGGACTGATGCATCGACCACCTGAAGGAGGACTGATCATTGAGCTGGAACGG
GCTGGGCCACCCATTGATCTGAGCGGAACACTGGCTCCCGCACTGGAGCGAATTCGAACTGCAGGATCCC
TGAGGGCTCTGTGCGACGATACTGCACTGCTGTTCCAGCAGTGTACCGGCTACGACCGAGTGATGGTCTA
TCGGTTCGATGAACAGGGGCACGGAGAGGTGTATTCAGAAATACATGTGACTGGACTGGAGAGCTACTTT
GGCAACAGGTATCCTAGCTCCCTCGTGCCACAGATGGCCCGGAGACTGTACGAAAGACAGAGGGTGCGCG
TCCTGGTGGATGTCTCTTATCAGCCTGTGCCACTGGAGCCAAGACTGAGTCCCCTGACTGGCAGGGACCT
GGATATGTCAGGGTGTTTTCTGCGCTCTATGAGTCCTACTCACCTGCAGTTCCTGAAGAATATGGGCGTG
CGGGCAACACTGGTGGTCAGCCTGGTGGTCGGAGGCAAACTGTGGGGGCTGGTGATCTGCCACCATTATC
TGCCACGCTTCATCCATTTTGAGCTGCGAGCAATTTGTGAGCTGCTGGCCGAAGCTATCGCAACCCGCAT
TACAGCCCTGAGATCTGGCAGCGGTGGAGGCAGCGCATCCGGCGGAAGCGGAAGCTCCACCAGGTCCGTG
TCCTCGTCCTCCTACCGCAGGATGTTCGGCGGCCCGGGCACCGCGAGCCGGCCGAGCTCCAGCCGGAGCT
ACGTGACTACGTCCACCCGCACCTACAGCCTGGGCAGCGCGCTGCGCCCCAGCACCAGCCGCAGCCTCTA
CGCCTCGTCCCCGGGCGGCGTGTATGCCACGCGCTCCTCTGCCGTGCGCCTGCGGAGCAGCGTGCCCGGG
GTGCGGCTCCTGCAGGACTCGGTGGACTTCTCGCTGGCCGACGCCATCAACACCGAGTTCAAGAACACCC
GCACCAACGAGAAGGTGGAGCTGCAGGAGCTGAATGACCGCTTCGCCAACTACATCGACAAGGTGCGCTT
CCTGGAGCAGCAGAATAAGATCCTGCTGGCCGAGCTCGAGCAGCTCAAGGGCCAAGGCAAGTCGCGCCTG
GGGGACCTCTACGAGGAGGAGATGCGGGAGCTGCGCCGGCAGGTGGACCAGCTAACCAACGACAAAGCCC
GCGTCGAGGTGGAGCGCGACAACCTGGCCGAGGACATCATGCGCCTCCGGGAGAAATTGCAGGAGGAGAT
GCTTCAGAGAGAGGAAGCCGAAAACACCCTGCAATCTTTCAGACAGGATGTTGACAATGCGTCTCTGGCA
CGTCTTGACCTTGAACGCAAAGTGGAATCTTTGCAAGAAGAGATTGCCTTTTTGAAGAAACTCCACGAAG
AGGAAATCCAGGAGCTGCAGGCTCAGATTCAGGAACAGCATGTCCAAATCGATGTGGATGTTTCCAAGCC
TGACCTCACGGCTGCCCTGCGTGACGTACGTCAGCAATATGAAAGTGTGGCTGCCAAGAACCTGCAGGAG
GCAGAAGAATGGTACAAATCCAAGTTTGCTGACCTCTCTGAGGCTGCCAACCGGAACAATGACGCCCTGC
GCCAGGCAAAGCAGGAGTCCACTGAGTACCGGAGACAGGTGCAGTCCCTCACCTGTGAAGTGGATGCCCT
TAAAGGAACCAATGAGTCCCTGGAACGCCAGATGCGTGAAATGGAAGAGAACTTTGCCGTTGAAGCTGCT
AACTACCAAGACACTATTGGCCGCCTGCAGGATGAGATTCAGAATATGAAGGAGGAAATGGCTCGTCACC
TTCGTGAATACCAAGACCTGCTCAATGTTAAGATGGCCCTTGACATTGAGATTGCCACCTACAGGAAGCT
GCTGGAAGGCGAGGAGAGCAGGATTTCTCTGCCTCTTCCAAACTTTTCCTCCCTGAACCTGAGGGAAACT
AATCTGGATTCACTCCCTCTGGTTGATACCCACTCAAAAAGGACACTTCTGATTAAGACGGTTGAAACTA
GAGATGGACAGGTTATCAACGAAACTTCTCAGCATCACGATGACCTTGAATAAGGATCCACCGGATCTAG
ATAACTGATCATAATCAGCCATACCACATTTGTAGAGGTTTTACTTGCTTTAAAAAACCTCCCACACCTC
CCCCTGAACCTGAAACATAAAATGAATGCAATTGTTGTTGTTAACTTGTTTATTGCAGCTTATAATGGTT
ACAAATAAAGCAATAGCATCACAAATTTCACAAATAAAGCATTTTTTTCACTGCATTCTAGTTGTGGTTT
GTCCAAACTCATCAATGTATCTTAACGCGTAAATTGTAAGCGTTAATATTTTGTTAAAATTCGCGTTAAA
TTTTTGTTAAATCAGCTCATTTTTTAACCAATAGGCCGAAATCGGCAAAATCCCTTATAAATCAAAAGAA
TAGACCGAGATAGGGT
[37 nt withheld, positions 3377-3413]
AAAGAACGTGGACTCCAACGTCAAAGG
[49 nt withheld, positions 3441-3489]
T
[91 nt withheld, positions 3491-3581]
G
[124 nt withheld, positions 3583-3706]
CAGGTGGCACTTTTCGGGGAAATGTGCGCGGAACCCCTATTTGTTTATTTTTCTAAATACATTCAAATAT
GTATCCGCTCATGAGACAATAACCCTGATAAATGCTTCAATAATATTGAAAAAGGAAGAGTCCTGAGGCG
GAAAGAACCAGCTGTGGAATGTGTGTCAGTTAGGGTGTGGAAAGTCCCCAGGCTCCCCAGCAGGCAGAAG
TATGCAAAGCATGCATCTCAATTAGTCAGCAACCAGGTGTGGAAAGTCCCCAGGCTCCCCAGCAGGCAGA
AGTATGCAAAGCATGCATCTCAATTAGTCAGCAACCATAGTCCCGCCCCTAACTCCGCCCATCCCGCCCC
TAACTCCGCCCAGTTCCGCCCATTCTCCGCCCCATGGCTGACTAATTTTTTTTATTTATGCAGAGGCCGA
GGCCGCCTCGGCCTCTGAGCTATTCCAGAAGTAGTGAGGAGGCTTTTTTGGAGGCCTAGGCTTTTGCAAA
GATCGATCAAGAGACAGGATGAGGATCGTTTCGCATGATTGAACAAGATGGATTGCACGCAGGTTCTCCG
GCCGCTTGGGTGGAGAGGCTATTCGGCTATGACTGGGCACAACAGACAATCGGCTGCTCTGATGCCGCCG
TGTTCCGGCTGTCAGCGCAGGGGCGCCCGGTTCTTTTTGTCAAGACCGACCTGTCCGGTGCCCTGAATGA
ACTGCAAGACGAGGCAGCGCGGCTATCGTGGCTGGCCACGACGGGCGTTCCTTGCGCAGCTGTGCTCGAC
GTTGTCACTGAAGCGGGAAGGGACTGGCTGCTATTGGGCGAAGTGCCGGGGCAGGATCTCCTGTCATCTC
ACCTTGCTCCTGCCGAGAAAGTATCCATCATGGCTGATGCAATGCGGCGGCTGCATACGCTTGATCCGGC
TACCTGCCCATTCGACCACCAAGCGAAACATCGCATCGAGCGAGCACGTACTCGGATGGAAGCCGGTCTT
GTCGATCAGGATGATCTGGACGAAGAGCATCAGGGGCTCGCGCCAGCCGAACTGTTCGCCAGGCTCAAGG
CGAGCATGCCCGACGGCGAGGATCTCGTCGTGACCCATGGCGATGCCTGCTTGCCGAATATCATGGTGGA
AAATGGCCGCTTTTCTGGATTCATCGACTGTGGCCGGCTGGGTGTGGCGGACCGCTATCAGGACATAGCG
TTGGCTACCCGTGATATTGCTGAAGAGCTTGGCGGCGAATGGGCTGACCGCTTCCTCGTGCTTTACGGTA
TCGCCGCTCCCGATTCGCAGCGCATCGCCTTCTATCGCCTTCTTGACGAGTTCTTCTGAGCGGGACTCTG
GGGTTCGAAATGACCGACCAAGCGACGCCCAACCTGCCATCACGAGATTTCGATTCCACCGCCGCCTTCT
ATGAAAGGTTGGGCTTCGGAATCGTTTTCCGGGACGCCGGCTGGATGATCCTCCAGCGCGGGGATCTCAT
GCTGGAGTTCTTCGCCCACCCTAGGGGGAGGCTAACTGAAACACGGAAGGAGACAATACCGGAAGGAACC
CGCGCTATGACGGCAATAAAAAGACAGAATAAAACGCACGGTGTTGGGTCGTTTGTTCATAAACGCGGGG
TTCGGTCCCAGGGCTGGCACTCTGTCGATACCCCACCGAGACCCCATTGGGGCCAATACGCCCGCGTTTC
TTCCTTTTCCCCACCCCACCCCCCAAGTTCGGGTGAAGGCCCAGGGCTCGCAGCCAACGTCGGGGCGGCA
GGCCCTGCCATAGCCTCAGGTTACTCATATATACTTTAGATTGATTTAAAACTTCATTTTTAATTTAAAA
GGATCTAGGTGAAGATCCTTTTTGATAATCTCATGACCAAAATCCCTTAACGTGAGTTTTCGTTCCACTG
AGCGTCAGACCCCGTAGAAAAGATCAAAGGATCTTCTTGAGATCCTTTTTTTCTGCGCGTAATCTGCTGC
TTGCAAACAAAAAAACCACCGCTACCAGCGGTGGTTTGTTTGCCGGATCAAGAGCTACCAACTCTTTTTC
CGAAGGTAACTGGCTTCAGCAGAGCGCAGATACCAAATACTGTTCTTCTAGTGTAGCCGTAGTTAGGCCA
CCACTTCAAGAACTCTGTAGCACCGCCTACATACCTCGCTCTGCTAATCCTGTTACCAGTGGCTGCTGCC
AGTGGCGATAAGTCGTGTCTTACCGGGTTGGACTCAAGACGATAGTTACCGGATAAGGCGCAGCGGTCGG
GCTGAACGGGGGGTTCGTGCACACAGCCCAGCTTGGAGCGAACGACCTACACCGAACTGAGATACCTACA
GCGTGAGCTATGAGAAAGCGCCACGCTTCCCGAAGGGAGAAAGGCGGACAGGTATCCGGTAAGCGGCAGG
GTCGGAACAGGAGAGCGCACGAGGGAGCTTCCAGGGGGAAACGCCTGGTATCTTTATAGTCCTGTCGGGT
TTCGCCACCTCTGACTTGAGCGTCGATTTTTGTGATGCTCGTCAGGGGGGCGGAGCCTATGGAAAAACGC
CAGCAACGCGGCCTTTTTACGGTTCCTGGCCTTTTGCTGGCCTTTTGCTCACATGTTCTTTCCTGCGTTA
TCCCCTGATTCTGTGGATAACCGTATTACCGCCATGCAT
