LOCUS       Exported 6335 bp ds-DNA circular SYN 12-MAY-2021
DEFINITION  Vimentin fused to monomeric near-infrared fluorescent protein miRFP.
ACCESSION   .
VERSION     .
KEYWORDS    pmiRFP-Vimentin-17-C
SOURCE      synthetic DNA construct
  ORGANISM  synthetic DNA construct
REFERENCE   1 (bases 1 to 6335)
  AUTHORS   Piatkevich KD, Jung EE, Straub C, Linghu C, Park D, Suk HJ, Hochbaum
            DR, Goodwin D, Pnevmatikakis E, Pak N, Kawashima T, Yang CT, Rhoades
            JL, Shemesh O, Asano S, Yoon YG, Freifeld L, Saulnier JL, Riegler C,
            Engert F, Hughes T, Drobizhev M, Szabo B, Ahrens MB, Flavell SW,
            Sabatini BL, Boyden ES
  TITLE     A robotic multidimensional directed evolution approach applied to
            fluorescent voltage reporters.
  JOURNAL   Nat Chem Biol. 2018 Feb 26. pii: 10.1038/s41589-018-0004-9. doi:
            10.1038/s41589-018-0004-9.
  PUBMED    29483642
REFERENCE   2 (bases 1 to 6335)
  AUTHORS   .
  TITLE     Direct Submission
  JOURNAL   Exported May 12, 2021 from SnapGene Server 1.1.58
            http://www.snapgene.com
FEATURES             Location/Qualifiers
     source          1..6335
                     /organism="synthetic DNA construct"
                     /mol_type="other DNA"
     enhancer        61..364
                     /label=CMV enhancer
                     /note="human cytomegalovirus immediate early enhancer"
     promoter        365..568
                     /label=CMV promoter
                     /note="human cytomegalovirus (CMV) immediate early
                     promoter"
     primer_bind     519..539
                     /label=CMV-F
                     /note="Human CMV immediate early promoter, forward primer"
     regulatory      606..615
                     /regulatory_class="other"
                     /note="vertebrate consensus sequence for strong initiation
                     of translation (Kozak, 1987)"
     polyA_signal    3123..3244
                     /label=SV40 poly(A) signal
                     /note="SV40 polyadenylation signal"
     primer_bind     complement(3160..3179)
                     /label=SV40pA-R
                     /note="SV40 polyA, reverse primer"
     primer_bind     3214..3233
                     /label=EBV-rev
                     /note="SV40 polyA terminator, reverse primer"
     rep_origin      complement(3251..3706)
                     /direction=LEFT
                     /label=f1 ori
                     /note="f1 bacteriophage origin of replication; arrow
                     indicates direction of (+) strand synthesis"
     primer_bind     complement(3388..3409)
                     /label=F1ori-F
                     /note="F1 origin, forward primer"
     primer_bind     3600..3619
                     /label=F1ori-R
                     /note="F1 origin, reverse primer"
     promoter        3733..3837
                     /gene="bla"
                     /label=AmpR promoter
     promoter        3839..4196
                     /label=SV40 promoter
                     /note="SV40 enhancer and early promoter"
     primer_bind     complement(3862..3882)
                     /label=pBABE 3'
                     /note="SV40 enhancer, reverse primer for pBABE vectors"
     rep_origin      4047..4182
                     /label=SV40 ori
                     /note="SV40 origin of replication"
     primer_bind     4109..4128
                     /label=SV40pro-F
                     /note="SV40 promoter/origin, forward primer"
     CDS             4231..5025
                     /codon_start=1
                     /gene="aph(3')-II (or nptII)"
                     /product="aminoglycoside phosphotransferase from Tn5"
                     /label=NeoR/KanR
                     /note="confers resistance to neomycin, kanamycin, and G418
                     (Geneticin(R))"
                     /translation="MIEQDGLHAGSPAAWVERLFGYDWAQQTIGCSDAAVFRLSAQGRP
                     VLFVKTDLSGALNELQDEAARLSWLATTGVPCAAVLDVVTEAGRDWLLLGEVPGQDLLS
                     SHLAPAEKVSIMADAMRRLHTLDPATCPFDHQAKHRIERARTRMEAGLVDQDDLDEEHQ
                     GLAPAELFARLKASMPDGEDLVVTHGDACLPNIMVENGRFSGFIDCGRLGVADRYQDIA
                     LATRDIAEELGGEWADRFLVLYGIAAPDSQRIAFYRLLDEFF"
     primer_bind     complement(4285..4304)
                     /label=Neo-R
                     /note="Neomycin resistance gene, reverse primer"
     primer_bind     4895..4914
                     /label=Neo-F
                     /note="Neomycin resistance gene, forward primer"
     primer_bind     complement(5213..5232)
                     /label=TK-pA-R
                     /note="Thymidine kinase polyA, reverse primer"
     polyA_signal    5257..5304
                     /label=HSV TK poly(A) signal
                     /note="herpes simplex virus thymidine kinase
                     polyadenylation signal (Cole and Stacy, 1985)"
     rep_origin      5633..6221
                     /direction=RIGHT
                     /label=ori
                     /note="high-copy-number ColE1/pMB1/pBR322/pUC origin of
                     replication"
     primer_bind     6122..6141
                     /label=pBR322ori-F
                     /note="pBR322 origin, forward primer"
ORIGIN
        1 tagttattaa tagtaatcaa ttacggggtc attagttcat agcccatata tggagttccg
       61 cgttacataa cttacggtaa atggcccgcc tggctgaccg cccaacgacc cccgcccatt
      121 gacgtcaata atgacgtatg ttcccatagt aacgccaata gggactttcc attgacgtca
      181 atgggtggag tatttacggt aaactgccca cttggcagta catcaagtgt atcatatgcc
      241 aagtacgccc cctattgacg tcaatgacgg taaatggccc gcctggcatt atgcccagta
      301 catgacctta tgggactttc ctacttggca gtacatctac gtattagtca tcgctattac
      361 catggtgatg cggttttggc agtacatcaa tgggcgtgga tagcggtttg actcacgggg
      421 atttccaagt ctccacccca ttgacgtcaa tgggagtttg ttttggcacc aaaatcaacg
      481 ggactttcca aaatgtcgta acaactccgc cccattgacg caaatgggcg gtaggcgtgt
      541 acggtgggag gtctatataa gcagagctgg tttagtgaac cgtcagatcc gctagcgcta
      601 ccggtgccac catggtcgca ggacacgcaa gtggaagccc cgactttgga accgccgatc
      661 cgagcgactg tgagagagaa gaaatccatc tggccggatc catccagcca cacggaacac
      721 tgctggtggt ctccgagcct gaccatagaa tcattcaggc atctgccaac gccgctgaat
      781 tcctgaatct gggaagtgtg ctgggagtcc ccctggctga gatcgacggg gatctgctga
      841 tcaagattct gccccacctg gaccctaccg cagaaggaat gccagtggcc gtcaggtgcc
      901 gcattggaaa cccctccaca gagtacgatg gactgatgca tcgaccacct gaaggaggac
      961 tgatcattga gctggaacgg gctgggccac ccattgatct gagcggaaca ctggctcccg
     1021 cactggagcg aattcgaact gcaggatccc tgagggctct gtgcgacgat actgcactgc
     1081 tgttccagca gtgtaccggc tacgaccgag tgatggtcta tcggttcgat gaacaggggc
     1141 acggagaggt gtattcagaa atacatgtga ctggactgga gagctacttt ggcaacaggt
     1201 atcctagctc cctcgtgcca cagatggccc ggagactgta cgaaagacag agggtgcgcg
     1261 tcctggtgga tgtctcttat cagcctgtgc cactggagcc aagactgagt cccctgactg
     1321 gcagggacct ggatatgtca gggtgttttc tgcgctctat gagtcctact cacctgcagt
     1381 tcctgaagaa tatgggcgtg cgggcaacac tggtggtcag cctggtggtc ggaggcaaac
     1441 tgtgggggct ggtgatctgc caccattatc tgccacgctt catccatttt gagctgcgag
     1501 caatttgtga gctgctggcc gaagctatcg caacccgcat tacagccctg agatctggca
     1561 gcggtggagg cagcgcatcc ggcggaagcg gaagctccac caggtccgtg tcctcgtcct
     1621 cctaccgcag gatgttcggc ggcccgggca ccgcgagccg gccgagctcc agccggagct
     1681 acgtgactac gtccacccgc acctacagcc tgggcagcgc gctgcgcccc agcaccagcc
     1741 gcagcctcta cgcctcgtcc ccgggcggcg tgtatgccac gcgctcctct gccgtgcgcc
     1801 tgcggagcag cgtgcccggg gtgcggctcc tgcaggactc ggtggacttc tcgctggccg
     1861 acgccatcaa caccgagttc aagaacaccc gcaccaacga gaaggtggag ctgcaggagc
     1921 tgaatgaccg cttcgccaac tacatcgaca aggtgcgctt cctggagcag cagaataaga
     1981 tcctgctggc cgagctcgag cagctcaagg gccaaggcaa gtcgcgcctg ggggacctct
     2041 acgaggagga gatgcgggag ctgcgccggc aggtggacca gctaaccaac gacaaagccc
     2101 gcgtcgaggt ggagcgcgac aacctggccg aggacatcat gcgcctccgg gagaaattgc
     2161 aggaggagat gcttcagaga gaggaagccg aaaacaccct gcaatctttc agacaggatg
     2221 ttgacaatgc gtctctggca cgtcttgacc ttgaacgcaa agtggaatct ttgcaagaag
     2281 agattgcctt tttgaagaaa ctccacgaag aggaaatcca ggagctgcag gctcagattc
     2341 aggaacagca tgtccaaatc gatgtggatg tttccaagcc tgacctcacg gctgccctgc
     2401 gtgacgtacg tcagcaatat gaaagtgtgg ctgccaagaa cctgcaggag gcagaagaat
     2461 ggtacaaatc caagtttgct gacctctctg aggctgccaa ccggaacaat gacgccctgc
     2521 gccaggcaaa gcaggagtcc actgagtacc ggagacaggt gcagtccctc acctgtgaag
     2581 tggatgccct taaaggaacc aatgagtccc tggaacgcca gatgcgtgaa atggaagaga
     2641 actttgccgt tgaagctgct aactaccaag acactattgg ccgcctgcag gatgagattc
     2701 agaatatgaa ggaggaaatg gctcgtcacc ttcgtgaata ccaagacctg ctcaatgtta
     2761 agatggccct tgacattgag attgccacct acaggaagct gctggaaggc gaggagagca
     2821 ggatttctct gcctcttcca aacttttcct ccctgaacct gagggaaact aatctggatt
     2881 cactccctct ggttgatacc cactcaaaaa ggacacttct gattaagacg gttgaaacta
     2941 gagatggaca ggttatcaac gaaacttctc agcatcacga tgaccttgaa taaggatcca
     3001 ccggatctag ataactgatc ataatcagcc ataccacatt tgtagaggtt ttacttgctt
     3061 taaaaaacct cccacacctc cccctgaacc tgaaacataa aatgaatgca attgttgttg
     3121 ttaacttgtt tattgcagct tataatggtt acaaataaag caatagcatc acaaatttca
     3181 caaataaagc atttttttca ctgcattcta gttgtggttt gtccaaactc atcaatgtat
     3241 cttaacgcgt aaattgtaag cgttaatatt ttgttaaaat tcgcgttaaa tttttgttaa
     3301 atcagctcat tttttaacca ataggccgaa atcggcaaaa tcccttataa atcaaaagaa
     3361 tagaccgaga tagggttgag tgttgttcca gtttggaaca agagtccact attaaagaac
     3421 gtggactcca acgtcaaagg nnnnnnnnnn nnnnnnnnnn nnnnnnnnnn nnnnnnnnnn
     3481 nnnnnnnnnt nnnnnnnnnn nnnnnnnnnn nnnnnnnnnn nnnnnnnnnn nnnnnnnnnn
     3541 nnnnnnnnnn nnnnnnnnnn nnnnnnnnnn nnnnnnnnnn ngnnnnnnnn nnnnnnnnnn
     3601 nnnnnnnnnn nnnnnnnnnn nnnnnnnnnn nnnnnnnnnn nnnnnnnnnn nnnnnnnnnn
     3661 nnnnnnnnnn nnnnnnnnnn nnnnnnnnnn nnnnnnnnnn nnnnnncagg tggcactttt
     3721 cggggaaatg tgcgcggaac ccctatttgt ttatttttct aaatacattc aaatatgtat
     3781 ccgctcatga gacaataacc ctgataaatg cttcaataat attgaaaaag gaagagtcct
     3841 gaggcggaaa gaaccagctg tggaatgtgt gtcagttagg gtgtggaaag tccccaggct
     3901 ccccagcagg cagaagtatg caaagcatgc atctcaatta gtcagcaacc aggtgtggaa
     3961 agtccccagg ctccccagca ggcagaagta tgcaaagcat gcatctcaat tagtcagcaa
     4021 ccatagtccc gcccctaact ccgcccatcc cgcccctaac tccgcccagt tccgcccatt
     4081 ctccgcccca tggctgacta atttttttta tttatgcaga ggccgaggcc gcctcggcct
     4141 ctgagctatt ccagaagtag tgaggaggct tttttggagg cctaggcttt tgcaaagatc
     4201 gatcaagaga caggatgagg atcgtttcgc atgattgaac aagatggatt gcacgcaggt
     4261 tctccggccg cttgggtgga gaggctattc ggctatgact gggcacaaca gacaatcggc
     4321 tgctctgatg ccgccgtgtt ccggctgtca gcgcaggggc gcccggttct ttttgtcaag
     4381 accgacctgt ccggtgccct gaatgaactg caagacgagg cagcgcggct atcgtggctg
     4441 gccacgacgg gcgttccttg cgcagctgtg ctcgacgttg tcactgaagc gggaagggac
     4501 tggctgctat tgggcgaagt gccggggcag gatctcctgt catctcacct tgctcctgcc
     4561 gagaaagtat ccatcatggc tgatgcaatg cggcggctgc atacgcttga tccggctacc
     4621 tgcccattcg accaccaagc gaaacatcgc atcgagcgag cacgtactcg gatggaagcc
     4681 ggtcttgtcg atcaggatga tctggacgaa gagcatcagg ggctcgcgcc agccgaactg
     4741 ttcgccaggc tcaaggcgag catgcccgac ggcgaggatc tcgtcgtgac ccatggcgat
     4801 gcctgcttgc cgaatatcat ggtggaaaat ggccgctttt ctggattcat cgactgtggc
     4861 cggctgggtg tggcggaccg ctatcaggac atagcgttgg ctacccgtga tattgctgaa
     4921 gagcttggcg gcgaatgggc tgaccgcttc ctcgtgcttt acggtatcgc cgctcccgat
     4981 tcgcagcgca tcgccttcta tcgccttctt gacgagttct tctgagcggg actctggggt
     5041 tcgaaatgac cgaccaagcg acgcccaacc tgccatcacg agatttcgat tccaccgccg
     5101 ccttctatga aaggttgggc ttcggaatcg ttttccggga cgccggctgg atgatcctcc
     5161 agcgcgggga tctcatgctg gagttcttcg cccaccctag ggggaggcta actgaaacac
     5221 ggaaggagac aataccggaa ggaacccgcg ctatgacggc aataaaaaga cagaataaaa
     5281 cgcacggtgt tgggtcgttt gttcataaac gcggggttcg gtcccagggc tggcactctg
     5341 tcgatacccc accgagaccc cattggggcc aatacgcccg cgtttcttcc ttttccccac
     5401 cccacccccc aagttcgggt gaaggcccag ggctcgcagc caacgtcggg gcggcaggcc
     5461 ctgccatagc ctcaggttac tcatatatac tttagattga tttaaaactt catttttaat
     5521 ttaaaaggat ctaggtgaag atcctttttg ataatctcat gaccaaaatc ccttaacgtg
     5581 agttttcgtt ccactgagcg tcagaccccg tagaaaagat caaaggatct tcttgagatc
     5641 ctttttttct gcgcgtaatc tgctgcttgc aaacaaaaaa accaccgcta ccagcggtgg
     5701 tttgtttgcc ggatcaagag ctaccaactc tttttccgaa ggtaactggc ttcagcagag
     5761 cgcagatacc aaatactgtc cttctagtgt agccgtagtt aggccaccac ttcaagaact
     5821 ctgtagcacc gcctacatac ctcgctctgc taatcctgtt accagtggct gctgccagtg
     5881 gcgataagtc gtgtcttacc gggttggact caagacgata gttaccggat aaggcgcagc
     5941 ggtcgggctg aacggggggt tcgtgcacac agcccagctt ggagcgaacg acctacaccg
     6001 aactgagata cctacagcgt gagctatgag aaagcgccac gcttcccgaa gggagaaagg
     6061 cggacaggta tccggtaagc ggcagggtcg gaacaggaga gcgcacgagg gagcttccag
     6121 ggggaaacgc ctggtatctt tatagtcctg tcgggtttcg ccacctctga cttgagcgtc
     6181 gatttttgtg atgctcgtca ggggggcgga gcctatggaa aaacgccagc aacgcggcct
     6241 ttttacggtt cctggccttt tgctggcctt ttgctcacat gttctttcct gcgttatccc
     6301 ctgattctgt ggataaccgt attaccgcca tgcat
//
